>Addgene plasmid #195871 | OLFML3_123-406_AviN_HisC | addgene full sequence | sequence record 397083 | Addgene NGS Result
TTCTCTGTCACAGAATGAAAATTTTTCTGTCATCTCTTCGTTATTAATGTTTGTAATTGACTGAATATCA
ACGCTTATTTGCAGCCTGAATGGCGAATGGG
[124 nt withheld, positions 102-225]
C
[91 nt withheld, positions 227-317]
A
[49 nt withheld, positions 319-367]
CCTTTGACGTTGGAGTCCACGTTCTT
[37 nt withheld, positions 394-430]
ACCCTATCTCGGTCTATTCTTTTGATTTATAAGGGATTTTGCCGATTTCGGCCTATTGGTTAAAAAATGA
GCTGATTTAACAAAAATTTAACGCGAATTTTAACAAAATATTAACGCTTACAATTTAGGTGGCACTTTTC
GGGGAAATGTGCGCGGAACCCCTATTTGTTTATTTTTCTAAATACATTCAAATATGTATCCGCTCATGAG
ACAATAACCCTGATAAATGCTTCAATAATATTGAAAAAGGAAGAGTATGAGTATTCAACATTTCCGTGTC
GCCCTTATTCCCTTTTTTGCGGCATTTTGCCTTCCTGTTTTTGCTCACCCAGAAACGCTGGTGAAAGTAA
AAGATGCTGAAGATCAGTTGGGTGCACGAGTGGGTTACATCGAACTGGATCTCAACAGCGGTAAGATCCT
TGAGAGTTTTCGCCCCGAAGAACGTTTTCCAATGATGAGCACTTTTAAAGTTCTGCTATGTGGCGCGGTA
TTATCCCGTATTGACGCCGGGCAAGAGCAACTCGGTCGCCGCATACACTATTCTCAGAATGACTTGGTTG
AGTACTCACCAGTCACAGAAAAGCATCTTACGGATGGCATGACAGTAAGAGAATTATGCAGTGCTGCCAT
AACCATGAGTGATAACACTGCGGCCAACTTACTTCTGACAACGATCGGAGGACCGAAGGAGCTAACCGCT
TTTTTGCACAACATGGGGGATCATGTAACTCGCCTTGATCGTTGGGAACCGGAGCTGAATGAAGCCATAC
CAAACGACGAGCGTGACACCACGATGCCTGTAGCAATGGCAACAACGTTGCGCAAACTATTAACTGGCGA
ACTACTTACTCTAGCTTCCCGGCAACAATTAATAGACTGGATGGAGGCGGATAAAGTTGCAGGACCACTT
CTGCGCTCGGCCCTTCCGGCTGGCTGGTTTATTGCTGATAAATCTGGAGCCGGTGAGCGTGGGTCTCGCG
GTATCATTGCAGCACTGGGGCCAGATGGTAAGCCCTCCCGTATCGTAGTTATCTACACGACGGGGAGTCA
GGCAACTATGGATGAACGAAATAGACAGATCGCTGAGATAGGTGCCTCACTGATTAAGCATTGGTAACTG
TCAGACCAAGTTTACTCATATATACTTTAGATTGATTTAAAACTTCATTTTTAATTTAAAAGGATCTAGG
TGAAGATCCTTTTTGATAATCTCATGACCAAAATCCCTTAACGTGAGTTTTCGTTCCACTGAGCGTCAGA
CCCCGTAGAAAAGATCAAAGGATCTTCTTGAGATCCTTTTTTTCTGCGCGTAATCTGCTGCTTGCAAACA
AAAAAACCACCGCTACCAGCGGTGGTTTGTTTGCCGGATCAAGAGCTACCAACTCTTTTTCCGAAGGTAA
CTGGCTTCAGCAGAGCGCAGATACCAAATACTGTTCTTCTAGTGTAGCCGTAGTTAGGCCACCACTTCAA
GAACTCTGTAGCACCGCCTACATACCTCGCTCTGCTAATCCTGTTACCAGTGGCTGCTGCCAGTGGCGAT
AAGTCGTGTCTTACCGGGTTGGACTCAAGACGATAGTTACCGGATAAGGCGCAGCGGTCGGGCTGAACGG
GGGGTTCGTGCACACAGCCCAGCTTGGAGCGAACGACCTACACCGAACTGAGATACCTACAGCGTGAGCT
ATGAGAAAGCGCCACGCTTCCCGAAGGGAGAAAGGCGGACAGGTATCCGGTAAGCGGCAGGGTCGGAACA
GGAGAGCGCACGAGGGAGCTTCCAGGGGGAAACGCCTGGTATCTTTATAGTCCTGTCGGGTTTCGCCACC
TCTGACTTGAGCGTCGATTTTTGTGATGCTCGTCAGGGGGGCGGAGCCTATGGAAAAACGCCAGCAACGC
GGCCTTTTTACGGTTCCTGGCCTTTTGCTGGCCTTTTGCTCACATGTTCTTTCCTGCGTTATCCCCTGAT
TCTGTGGATAACCGTATTACCGCCTTTGAGTGAGCTGATACCGCTCGCCGCAGCCGAACGACCGAGCGCA
GCGAGTCAGTGAGCGAGGAAGCGGAAGAGCGCCTGATGCGGTATTTTCTCCTTACGCATCTGTGCGGTAT
TTCACACCGCATAGACCAGCCGCGTAACCTGGCAAAATCGGTTACGGTTGAGTAATAAATGGATGCCCTG
CGTAAGCGGGTGTGGGCGGACAATAAAGTCTTAAACTGAACAAAATAGATCTAAACTATGACAATAAAGT
CTTAAACTAGACAGAATAGTTGTAAACTGAAATCAGTCCAGTTATGCTGTGAAAAAGCATACTGGACTTT
TGTTATGGCTAAAGCAAACTCTTCATTTTCTGAAGTGCAAATTGCCCGTCGTATTAAAGAGGGGCGTGGC
CAAGGGCATGGTAAAGACTATATTCGCGGCGTTGTGACAATTTACCGAACAACTCCGCGGCCGGGAAGCC
GATCTCGGCTTGAACGAATTGTTAGGTGGCGGTACTTGGGTCGATATCAAAGTGCATCACTTCTTCCCGT
ATGCCCAACTTTGTATAGAGAGCCACTGCGGGATCGTCACCGTAATCTGCTTGCACGTAGATCACATAAG
CACCAAGCGCGTTGGCCTCATGCTTGAGGAGATTGATGAGCGCGGTGGCAATGCCCTGCCTCCGGTGCTC
GCCGGAGACTGCGAGATCATAGATATAGATCTCACTACGCGGCTGCTCAAACTTGGGCAGAACGTAAGCC
GCGAGAGCGCCAACAACCGCTTCTTGGTCGAAGGCAGCAAGCGCGATGAATGTCTTACTACGGAGCAAGT
TCCCGAGGTAATCGGAGTCCGGCTGATGTTGGGAGTAGGTGGCTACGTCTCCGAACTCACGACCGAAAAG
ATCAAGAGCAGCCCGCATGGATTTGACTTGGTCAGGGCCGAGCCTACATGTGCGAATGATGCCCATACTT
GAGCCACCTAACTTTGTTTTAGGGCGACTGCCCTGCTGCGTAACATCGTTGCTGCTGCGTAACATCGTTG
CTGCTCCATAACATCAAACATCGACCCACGGCGTAACGCGCTTGCTGCTTGGATGCCCGAGGCATAGACT
GTACAAAAAAACAGTCATAACAAGCCATGAAAACCGCCACTGCGCCGTTACCACCGCTGCGTTCGGTCAA
GGTTCTGGACCAGTTGCGTGAGCGCATACGCTACTTGCATTACAGTTTACGAACCGAACAGGCTTATGTC
AACTGGGTTCGTGCCTTCATCCGTTTCCACGGTGTGCGTCACCCGGCAACCTTGGGCAGCAGCGAAGTCG
AGGCATTTCTGTCCTGGCTGGCGAACGAGCGCAAGGTTTCGGTCTCCACGCATCGTCAGGCATTGGCGGC
CTTGCTGTTCTTCTACGGCAAGGTGCTGTGCACGGATCTGCCCTGGCTTCAGGAGATCGGAAGACCTCGG
CCGTCGCGGCGCTTGCCGGTGGTGCTGACCCCGGATGAAGTGGTTCGCATCCTCGGTTTTCTGGAAGGCG
AGCATCGTTTGTTCGCCCAGGACTCTAGCTATAGTTCTAGTGGTTGGCTACGTATACTCCGGAATATTAA
TAGATCATGGAGATAATTAAAATGATAACCATCTCGCAAATAAATAAGTATTTTACTGTTTTCGTAACAG
TTTTGTAATAAAAAAACCTATAAATATTCCGGATTATTCATACCGTCCCACCATCGGGCGCGGATCTCGG
TCCGAAACCATGAAATTCTTAGTCAACGTTGCCCTTGTTTTTATGGTCGTATACATTTCTTACATCTATG
CGGCCGCTGGGTCCGCAGGGCTGAACGATATCTTTGAGGCGCAAAAAATAGAATGGCACGAGGGAAGTGC
CGGTGGCAGCGGAGGAAGAAGGAATGAGAAGTACGATATGGTGACAGACTGTGGCTACACAATCTCTCAA
GTGAGATCAATGAAGATTCTGAAGCGATTTGGTGGCCCAGCTGGTCTATGGACCAAGGATCCACTGGGGC
AAACAGAGAAGATCTACGTGTTAGATGGGACACAGAATGACACAGCCTTTGTCTTCCCAAGGCTGCGTGA
CTTCACCCTTGCCATGGCTGCCCGGAAAGCTTCCCGAGTCCGGGTGCCCTTCCCCTGGGTAGGCACAGGG
CAGCTGGTATATGGTGGCTTTCTTTATTTTGCTCGGAGGCCTCCTGGAAGACCTGGTGGAGGTGGTGAGA
TGGAGAACACTTTGCAGCTAATCAAATTCCACCTGGCAAACCGAACAGTGGTGGACAGCTCAGTATTCCC
AGCAGAGGGGCTGATCCCCCCCTACGGCTTGACAGCAGACACCTACATCGACCTGGCAGCTGATGAGGAA
GGTCTTTGGGCTGTCTATGCCACCCGGGAGGATGACAGGCACTTGTGTCTGGCCAAGTTAGATCCACAGA
CACTGGACACAGAGCAGCAGTGGGACACACCATGTCCCAGAGAGAATGCTGAGGCTGCCTTTGTCATCTG
TGGGACCCTCTATGTCGTCTATAACACCCGTCCTGCCAGTCGGGCCCGCATCCAGTGCTCCTTTGATGCC
AGCGGCACCCTGACCCCTGAACGGGCAGCACTCCCTTATTTTCCCCGCAGATATGGTGCCCATGCCAGCC
TCCGCTATAACCCCCGAGAACGCCAGCTCTATGCCTGGGATGATGGCTACCAGATTGTCTATAAGCTGGA
GATGAGGAAGAAAGAGGAGGAGGTTGAATTCGTCGAGCACCACCACCACCACCACCACCACTAATAGCCA
AGCTTGTCGAGAAGTACTAGAGGATCATAATCAGCCATACCACATTTGTAGAGGTTTTACTTGCTTTAAA
AAACCTCCCACACCTCCCCCTGAACCTGAAACATAAAATGAATGCAATTGTTGTTGTTAACTTGTTTATT
GCAGCTTATAATGGTTACAAATAAAGCAATAGCATCACAAATTTCACAAATAAAGCATTTTTTTCACTGC
ATTCTAGTTGTGGTTTGTCCAAACTCATCAATGTATCTTATCATGTCTGGATCTGATCACTGCTTGAGCC
TAGGAGATCCGAACCAGATAAGTGAAATCTAGTTCCAAACTATTTTGTCATTTTTAATTTTCGTATTAGC
TTACGACGCTACACCCAGTTCCCATCTATTTTGTCACTCTTCCCTAAATAATCCTTAAAAACTCCATTTC
CACCCCTCCCAGTTCCCAACTATTTTGTCCGCCCACAGCGGGGCATTTTTCTTCCTGTTATGTTTTTAAT
CAAACATCCTGCCAACTCCATGTGACAAACCGTCATCTTCGGCTACTTT
Features (pLannotate 1.2.2; 17 found; start..end, strand, type, name):
     81..97      +  CDS            lacZα (fragment): LacZα fragment of β-galactosidase; lacZ fragment
    102..556     +  rep_origin     f1 ori (sequence partly withheld): f1 bacteriophage origin of replication; arrow indicates direction of (+) strand synthesis
    582..686     +  promoter       AmpR promoter: bla
    687..1547    +  CDS            AmpR: β-lactamase; bla; confers resistance to ampicillin, carbenicillin, and related antibiotics
   1718..2306    +  rep_origin     ori: high-copy-number ColE1/pMB1/pBR322/pUC origin of replication
   2492..2543    -  misc_feature   bom (fragment): basis of mobility region from pBR322
   2611..2835    -  mobile_element Tn7R: mini-Tn7 element (right end of the Tn7 transposon) Tn7
   2902..3435    -  CDS            GmR: gentamycin acetyltransferase; aacC1; confers resistance to gentamycin
   3624..3652    -  promoter       Pc promoter: intI1 (promoter lies within the coding sequence); class 1 integron promoter
   3630..3977    -  CDS            YPR2_ECOLX (fragment): Protein predicted: Swiss-Prot protein existence level 4. From Escherichia coli.
   4004..4095    +  promoter       polyhedrin promoter: polh from Autographa californica; promoter for the baculovirus polyhedrin gene
   4150..4211    +  sig_peptide    melittin signal sequence: signal sequence from honeybee melittin
   4285..5139    +  CDS            olfml3 (fragment): OLFL3_XENLA - Also known as ont1. Experimental evidence at protein level: Swiss-Prot protein existence level 1. Secreted scaffold protein that plays an essential role in dorsoventral patterning during early development. Stabilizes axial formation by restricting chordin (CHRD) activity on the dorsal side. Acts by facilitating the association between the tolloid protease BMP1 and its substrate chordin (CHRD), leading to enhance chordin (CHRD) degradation by BMP1. From Xenopus laevis (African clawed frog).
   5158..5181    +  CDS            9xHis (fragment): 9xHis affinity tag
   5213..5296    +  CDS            large T antigen (fragment): large T antigen from SV40 (simian virus 40)
   5319..5453    +  polyA_signal   SV40 poly(A) signal: SV40 polyadenylation signal
   5482..5647    -  mobile_element Tn7L: mini-Tn7 element (left end of the Tn7 transposon) Tn7
