[The description below was written by a language model from this plasmid's Addgene catalogue record and pLannotate feature annotations shown in this document.]
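Description:
OLFML3_123-406_AviN_HisC is a baculovirus transfer (donor) plasmid built on the pFHMSP-AviN-LIC-C backbone, a derivative of pFHMSP-LIC-C, for secreted expression of a human OLFML3 fragment in insect cells. It is maintained in E. coli as a high-copy plasmid through a ColE1/pUC-type origin and is selected with ampicillin (β-lactamase). An f1 origin is also present.

The expression cassette lies between the Tn7R and Tn7L mini-Tn7 ends together with a gentamicin acetyltransferase marker. This is the arrangement used for site-specific transposition of a cassette into a baculovirus shuttle genome (bacmid) in E. coli, with gentamicin resistance marking the transposed segment.

Within the Tn7 arms, the strong, very late polyhedrin promoter from Autographa californica drives an open reading frame that begins with the honeybee melittin signal sequence, which directs the product into the secretory pathway. The 852 bp insert was introduced by ligation-independent cloning and, per the construct name, encodes residues 123–406 of OLFML3, so it is a truncated domain construct rather than the full ORF. The automated annotation matched this region to the Xenopus laevis orthologue, but the catalogue record gives the species as human. The name indicates an N-terminal Avi tag (a biotin-ligase acceptor peptide). This tag is not separately annotated in the feature table but would fit in the gap between the signal peptide and the insert. A C-terminal polyhistidine tag follows the insert for metal-affinity purification, and an SV40 polyadenylation signal ends the cassette.

The plasmid was deposited as a reagent for producing protein for structure determination, as part of a structural genomics effort linked to an Alzheimer's disease target programme.
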