Addgene plasmid #195871: OLFML3_123-406_AviN_HisC
Purpose: Baculovirus expression for structure determination; may not be full ORF
Depositing lab: Cheryl Arrowsmith. Depositing organization: University of Toronto.
Backbone
  Vector backbone: pFHMSP-AviN-LIC-C
  Backbone manufacturer: pFHMSP-LIC-C (Plasmid #26100)
  Vector type: pFHMSP-AviN-LIC-C, Baculovirus Expression
Growth in bacteria
  Bacterial resistance: Ampicillin, 100 μg/mL
  Growth temperature: 37°C
  Growth strain: DH5alpha
  Copy number: High Copy
Gene/Insert
  Gene/Insert name: OLFML3
  Species: H. sapiens (human)
  Insert size (bp): 852
  Entrez Gene: OLFML3 (a.k.a. HNOEL-iso, OLF44)
  Promoter: Polyhedrin
  Cloning method: Ligation Independent Cloning
  Sequencing primers: 5′ pFBOH-fwd (5'-CCGGATTATTCATACCGTCCCACCA-3'); 3′ pFBOH-rev (5'-CTGATTATGATCCTCTAGTACTTCT-3')
Terms and licenses: Academic/Nonprofit Terms; Industry Terms: Not Available to Industry
Depositor comments: SGC structures for NIH Treat-AD Project
How to cite: OLFML3_123-406_AviN_HisC was a gift from Cheryl Arrowsmith (Addgene plasmid # 195871 ; http://n2t.net/addgene:195871 ; RRID:Addgene_195871)
