>Addgene plasmid #195871 | OLFML3_123-406_AviN_HisC | depositor partial sequence | sequence record 380021 | Insert Sequence
GGAAGAAGGAATGAGAAGTACGATATGGTGACAGACTGTGGCTACACAATCTCTCAAGTGAGATCAATGA
AGATTCTGAAGCGATTTGGTGGCCCAGCTGGTCTATGGACCAAGGATCCACTGGGGCAAACAGAGAAGAT
CTACGTGTTAGATGGGACACAGAATGACACAGCCTTTGTCTTCCCAAGGCTGCGTGACTTCACCCTTGCC
ATGGCTGCCCGGAAAGCTTCCCGAGTCCGGGTGCCCTTCCCCTGGGTAGGCACAGGGCAGCTGGTATATG
GTGGCTTTCTTTATTTTGCTCGGAGGCCTCCTGGAAGACCTGGTGGAGGTGGTGAGATGGAGAACACTTT
GCAGCTAATCAAATTCCACCTGGCAAACCGAACAGTGGTGGACAGCTCAGTATTCCCAGCAGAGGGGCTG
ATCCCCCCCTACGGCTTGACAGCAGACACCTACATCGACCTGGCAGCTGATGAGGAAGGTCTTTGGGCTG
TCTATGCCACCCGGGAGGATGACAGGCACTTGTGTCTGGCCAAGTTAGATCCACAGACACTGGACACAGA
GCAGCAGTGGGACACACCATGTCCCAGAGAGAATGCTGAGGCTGCCTTTGTCATCTGTGGGACCCTCTAT
GTCGTCTATAACACCCGTCCTGCCAGTCGGGCCCGCATCCAGTGCTCCTTTGATGCCAGCGGCACCCTGA
CCCCTGAACGGGCAGCACTCCCTTATTTTCCCCGCAGATATGGTGCCCATGCCAGCCTCCGCTATAACCC
CCGAGAACGCCAGCTCTATGCCTGGGATGATGGCTACCAGATTGTCTATAAGCTGGAGATGAGGAAGAAA
GAGGAGGAGGTT
